Addgene plasmid #184036: pCS2-mCherry-Rab11a (S25N)
Purpose: Expresses dominate negative mCherry Rab11a in mammalian cells and zebrafish embryos
Depositing lab: Heidi Hehnly. Depositing organization: Syracuse University. Publication: Rab11 endosomes and Pericentrin coordinate centrosome movement during pre-abscission in vivo. Krishnan N, Swoger M, Rathbun LI, Fioramonti PJ, Freshour J, Bates M, Patteson AE, Hehnly H. Life Sci Alliance. 2022 Mar 18;5(7). pii: 5/7/e202201362. doi: 10.26508/lsa.202201362. Print 2022 Jul. PubMed 35304423.
Backbone
  Vector backbone: pCS2
  Backbone size w/o insert (bp): 4091
  Total vector size (bp): 5449
  Vector type: Mammalian Expression
Growth in bacteria
  Bacterial resistance: Ampicillin, 100 μg/mL
  Growth temperature: 37°C
  Growth strain: DH5alpha
  Copy number: Unknown
Gene/Insert
  Gene/Insert name: Rab11
  Species: Oryctolagus cuniculus
  Insert size (bp): 1359
  Mutation: Serine 25 changed to Asparagine
  GenBank ID: NM_001082251.2
  Promoter: CMV IE94
  Tag / fusion protein: mCherry (N terminal on insert)
  Cloning method: Gibson Cloning
  Sequencing primers: 5′ SP6; 3′ T3
Resource information
  A portion of this plasmid was derived from a plasmid made by: Stephen Doxsey Lab University of Massachusetts Medical School Program in Molecular Medicine Published in: Hehnly H, Doxsey S. Rab11 endosomes contribute to mitotic spindle organization and orientation. Developmental Cell. 28, 497-507. 2014. Hehnly and Doxsey, The Centrosome Regulates the Rab11- Dependent Recycling Endosome Pathway at Appendages of the Mother Centriole. Current Biology 20: 1944-50, 2012.
Terms and licenses: Academic/Nonprofit Terms; Industry Terms: Not Available to Industry
How to cite: pCS2-mCherry-Rab11a (S25N) was a gift from Heidi Hehnly (Addgene plasmid # 184036 ; http://n2t.net/addgene:184036 ; RRID:Addgene_184036)
