[The description below was written by a language model from this plasmid's Addgene catalogue record and pLannotate feature annotations shown in this document.]
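Description:
pCS2-mCherry-Rab11a (S25N) is a 5,449 bp expression plasmid built on the pCS2 backbone, intended for expression in mammalian cells and zebrafish embryos. It is propagated in E. coli using a high-copy ColE1/pUC-type origin and selected with ampicillin through the β-lactamase gene. An f1 phage origin and remnants of the lac region (lac promoter/operator, CAP site, lacZα and lacI fragments) are carried over from the parental cloning vector and have no role in expression of the insert.

The payload is an N-terminal mCherry fusion to Rab11a, inserted by Gibson assembly. The catalogue lists the Rab11 sequence as rabbit (Oryctolagus cuniculus), while the automated annotation matches it to human RAB11A, as would be expected if the two orthologues are very similar. Transcription is driven by the simian cytomegalovirus IE94 enhancer/promoter, which spans the plasmid's numbering origin and reads into the fusion. An SV40 polyadenylation signal follows the coding region. An SP6 promoter sits between the CMV promoter and the coding sequence, an arrangement characteristic of pCS2 vectors that permits in vitro synthesis of sense mRNA, a common route to embryo injection, although the record does not state which delivery method was used. T7 (fragment) and T3 promoters lie downstream in the opposite orientation.

The serine 25 to asparagine substitution makes this a dominant-negative Rab11a, a type of mutation generally understood to favour the inactive GDP-bound state of the GTPase. Rab11a regulates endocytic recycling, so the construct can be used to perturb this pathway while the red fluorescent tag marks expressing cells and shows localisation of the mutant protein. The associated work concerns Rab11 endosomes and centrosome movement during pre-abscission in vivo.
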