Features (pLannotate 1.2.2; 16 found; start..end, strand, type, name):
     35..53      +  promoter       SP6 promoter: promoter for bacteriophage SP6 RNA polymerase
     90..797     +  CDS            mCherry: mCherry is a basic (constitutively fluorescent) red fluorescent protein published in 2004, derived from Discosoma sp.. It is reported to be a very rapidly-maturing monomer with low acid sensitivity.
    801..1445    +  CDS            RAB11A: RB11A_HUMAN - Also known as RAB11. Experimental evidence at protein level: Swiss-Prot protein existence level 1. The small GTPases Rab are key regulators of intracellular membrane trafficking, from the formation of transport vesicles to their fusion with membranes. Rabs cycle between an inactive GDP-bound form and an active GTP-bound form that is able to recruit to membranes different set of downstream effectors directly responsible for vesicle formation, movement, tethering and fusion. The small Rab GTPase RAB11A regulates endocytic recycling. Acts as a major regulator of membrane delivery du
   1479..1496    -  promoter       T7 promoter (fragment): promoter for bacteriophage T7 RNA polymerase
   1501..1635    -  polyA_signal   SV40 poly(A) signal: SV40 polyadenylation signal
   1748..1766    -  promoter       T3 promoter: promoter for bacteriophage T3 RNA polymerase
   1811..1827    -  protein_bind   lac operator: The lac repressor binds to the lac operator to inhibit transcription in E. coli. This inhibition can be relieved by adding lactose or isopropyl-β-D-thiogalactopyranoside (IPTG). lac repressor encoded by lacI
   1835..1865    -  promoter       lac promoter: promoter for the E. coli lac operon
   1880..1901    -  protein_bind   CAP binding site: CAP binding activates transcription in the presence of cAMP. E. coli catabolite activator protein
   1914..2006    -  CDS            lacI (fragment): lac repressor; lacI; The lac repressor binds to the lac operator to inhibit transcription in E. coli. This inhibition can be relieved by adding lactose or isopropyl-β-D-thiogalactopyranoside (IPTG).
   2189..2777    -  rep_origin     ori: high-copy-number ColE1/pMB1/pBR322/pUC origin of replication
   2948..3808    -  CDS            AmpR: β-lactamase; bla; confers resistance to ampicillin, carbenicillin, and related antibiotics
   3809..3913    -  promoter       AmpR promoter: bla
   3966..4394    -  rep_origin     f1 ori (sequence partly withheld): f1 bacteriophage origin of replication; arrow indicates direction of (+) strand synthesis
   4399..4465    -  CDS            lacZα (fragment): LacZα fragment of β-galactosidase; lacZ fragment
   4472..5449    +  promoter       CMV IE94 promoter: enhancer/promoter region of simian cytomegalovirus major immediate early transcription unit IE94
>Addgene plasmid #184036 | pCS2-mCherry-Rab11a (S25N) | addgene full sequence | sequence record 361214 | Addgene NGS Result
CGCCATTCTGCCTGGGGACGTCGGAGCAAGCTTGATTTAGGTGACACTATAGAATACAAGCTACTTGTTC
TTTTTGCAGGGTCGCCACCATGGTGAGCAAGGGCGAGGAGGATAACATGGCCATCATCAAGGAGTTCATG
CGCTTCAAGGTGCACATGGAGGGCTCCGTGAACGGCCACGAGTTCGAGATCGAGGGCGAGGGCGAGGGCC
GCCCCTACGAGGGCACCCAGACCGCCAAGCTGAAGGTGACCAAGGGTGGCCCCCTGCCCTTCGCCTGGGA
CATCCTGTCCCCTCAGTTCATGTACGGCTCCAAGGCCTACGTGAAGCACCCCGCCGACATCCCCGACTAC
TTGAAGCTGTCCTTCCCCGAGGGCTTCAAGTGGGAGCGCGTGATGAACTTCGAGGACGGCGGCGTGGTGA
CCGTGACCCAGGACTCCTCCCTGCAGGACGGCGAGTTCATCTACAAGGTGAAGCTGCGCGGCACCAACTT
CCCCTCCGACGGCCCCGTAATGCAGAAGAAGACCATGGGCTGGGAGGCCTCCTCCGAGCGGATGTACCCC
GAGGACGGCGCCCTGAAGGGCGAGATCAAGCAGAGGCTGAAGCTGAAGGACGGCGGCCACTACGACGCTG
AGGTCAAGACCACCTACAAGGCCAAGAAGCCCGTGCAGCTGCCCGGCGCCTACAACGTCAACATCAAGTT
GGACATCACCTCCCACAACGAGGACTACACCATCGTGGAACAGTACGAACGCGCCGAGGGCCGCCACTCC
ACCGGCGGCATGGACGAGCTGTACAAGAAGGGCACCCGCGACGACGAGTACGACTACCTCTTCAAAGTTG
TCCTTATTGGAGATTCTGGTGTTGGAAAAAATAATCTTCTATCTCGATTTACTCGAAATGAGTTTAATCT
GGAAAGCAAGAGCACCATTGGAGTAGAATTTGCAACAAGAAGCATCCAGGTTGATGGGAAAACAATAAAA
GCACAGATATGGGACACGGCAGGGCAAGAGCGATACCGAGCTATAACATCAGCATACTATCGTGGAGCTG
TAGGTGCCTTATTGGTTTATGACATTGCTAAACATCTCACATATGAAAATGTAGAGCGGTGGCTGAAAGA
ACTGAGAGATCATGCGGATAGTAACATTGTTATCATGCTCGTGGGTAACAAGAGTGATTTACGTCATCTC
AGGGCAGTTCCTACTGATGAAGCAAGAGCTTTTGCAGAAAAGAATGGTTTGTCATTTATTGAGACATCTG
CTTTAGATTCTACAAATGTAGAAGCTGCTTTTCAAACAATTCTAACAGAGATATACCGCATTGTTTCTCA
GAAGCAGATGTCAGACAGACGTGAGAATGACATGTCTCCAAGCAACAATGTGGTTCCTATTCATGTTCCA
CCAACCACTGAAAACAAGCCAAAGGTGCAGTGCTGTCAGAACATCTAAGAATTCGCCAGCACAGTCTGCA
GTCTAGAACTATAGTGAGTCGTATTACGTAGATCCAGACATGATAAGATACATTGATGAGTTTGGACAAA
CCACAACTAGAATGCAGTGAAAAAAATGCTTTATTTGTGAAATTTGTGATGCTATTGCTTTATTTGTAAC
CATTATAAGCTGCAATAAACAAGTTAACAACAACAATTGCATTCATTTTATGTTTCAGGTTCAGGGGGAG
GTGTGGGAGGTTTTTTAATTCGCGGCCGCGGCGCCAATGCATTGGGCCCGGTACCCAGCTTTTGTTCCCT
TTAGTGAGGGTTAATTGCGCGCTTGGCGTAATCATGGTCATAGCTGTTTCCTGTGTGAAATTGTTATCCG
CTCACAATTCCACACAACATACGAGCCGGGAGCATAAAGTGTAAAGCCTGGGGTGCCTAATGAGTGAGCT
AACTCACATTAATTGCGTTGCGCTCACTGCCCGCTTTCCAGTCGGGAAACCTGTCGTGCCAGCTGCATTA
ATGAATCGGCCAACGCGCGGGGAGAGGCGGTTTGCGTATTGGGCGCTCTTCCGCTTCCTCGCTCACTGAC
TCGCTGCGCTCGGTCGTTCGGCTGCGGCGAGCGGTATCAGCTCACTCAAAGGCGGTAATACGGTTATCCA
CAGAATCAGGGGATAACGCAGGAAAGAACATGTGAGCAAAAGGCCAGCAAAAGGCCAGGAACCGTAAAAA
GGCCGCGTTGCTGGCGTTTTTCCATAGGCTCCGCCCCCCTGACGAGCATCACAAAAATCGACGCTCAAGT
CAGAGGTGGCGAAACCCGACAGGACTATAAAGATACCAGGCGTTTCCCCCTGGAAGCTCCCTCGTGCGCT
CTCCTGTTCCGACCCTGCCGCTTACCGGATACCTGTCCGCCTTTCTCCCTTCGGGAAGCGTGGCGCTTTC
TCATAGCTCACGCTGTAGGTATCTCAGTTCGGTGTAGGTCGTTCGCTCCAAGCTGGGCTGTGTGCACGAA
CCCCCCGTTCAGCCCGACCGCTGCGCCTTATCCGGTAACTATCGTCTTGAGTCCAACCCGGTAAGACACG
ACTTATCGCCACTGGCAGCAGCCACTGGTAACAGGATTAGCAGAGCGAGGTATGTAGGCGGTGCTACAGA
GTTCTTGAAGTGGTGGCCTAACTACGGCTACACTAGAAGAACAGTATTTGGTATCTGCGCTCTGCTGAAG
CCAGTTACCTTCGGAAAAAGAGTTGGTAGCTCTTGATCCGGCAAACAAACCACCGCTGGTAGCGGTGGTT
TTTTTGTTTGCAAGCAGCAGATTACGCGCAGAAAAAAAGGATCTCAAGAAGATCCTTTGATCTTTTCTAC
GGGGTCTGACGCTCAGTGGAACGAAAACTCACGTTAAGGGATTTTGGTCATGAGATTATCAAAAAGGATC
TTCACCTAGATCCTTTTAAATTAAAAATGAAGTTTTAAATCAATCTAAAGTATATATGAGTAAACTTGGT
CTGACAGTTACCAATGCTTAATCAGTGAGGCACCTATCTCAGCGATCTGTCTATTTCGTTCATCCATAGT
TGCCTGACTCCCCGTCGTGTAGATAACTACGATACGGGAGGGCTTACCATCTGGCCCCAGTGCTGCAATG
ATACCGCGAGACCCACGCTCACCGGCTCCAGATTTATCAGCAATAAACCAGCCAGCCGGAAGGGCCGAGC
GCAGAAGTGGTCCTGCAACTTTATCCGCCTCCATCCAGTCTATTAATTGTTGCCGGGAAGCTAGAGTAAG
TAGTTCGCCAGTTAATAGTTTGCGCAACGTTGTTGCCATTGCTACAGGCATCGTGGTGTCACGCTCGTCG
TTTGGTATGGCTTCATTCAGCTCCGGTTCCCAACGATCAAGGCGAGTTACATGATCCCCCATGTTGTGCA
AAAAAGCGGTTAGCTCCTTCGGTCCTCCGATCGTTGTCAGAAGTAAGTTGGCCGCAGTGTTATCACTCAT
GGTTATGGCAGCACTGCATAATTCTCTTACTGTCATGCCATCCGTAAGATGCTTTTCTGTGACTGGTGAG
TACTCAACCAAGTCATTCTGAGAATAGTGTATGCGGCGACCGAGTTGCTCTTGCCCGGCGTCAATACGGG
ATAATACCGCGCCACATAGCAGAACTTTAAAAGTGCTCATCATTGGAAAACGTTCTTCGGGGCGAAAACT
CTCAAGGATCTTACCGCTGTTGAGATCCAGTTCGATGTAACCCACTCGTGCACCCAACTGATCTTCAGCA
TCTTTTACTTTCACCAGCGTTTCTGGGTGAGCAAAAACAGGAAGGCAAAATGCCGCAAAAAAGGGAATAA
GGGCGACACGGAAATGTTGAATACTCATACTCTTCCTTTTTCAATATTATTGAAGCATTTATCAGGGTTA
TTGTCTCATGAGCGGATACATATTTGAATGTATTTAGAAAAATAAACAAATAGGGGTTCCGCGCACATTT
CCCCGAAAAGTGCCACCTAAATTGTAAGCGTTAATATTTTGTTAAAATTCGCGTTAAATTTTTGTTAAAT
CAGCTCATTTTTTAACCAATAGGCCGAAATCGGCAAAATCCCTTATAAATCAAAAGAATAGACCGAGATA
GGGT
[37 nt withheld, positions 4065-4101]
AAAGAACGTGGACTCCAACGTCAAAGG
[49 nt withheld, positions 4129-4177]
T
[91 nt withheld, positions 4179-4269]
G
[124 nt withheld, positions 4271-4394]
CCCATTCGCCATTCAGGCTGCGCAACTGTTGGGAAGGGCGATCGGTGCGGGCCTCTTCGCTATTACGCCA
GTCGACCGCCAATTCAATATGGCGTATATGGACTCATGCCAATTCAATATGGTGGATCTGGACCTGTGCC
AATTCAATATGGCGTATATGGACTCGTGCCAATTCAATATGGTGGATCTGGACCCCAGCCAATTCAATAT
GGCGGACTTGGCACCATGCCAATTCAATATGGCGGACCTGGCACTGTGCCAACTGGGGAGGGGTCTACTT
GGCACGGTGCCAAGTTTGAGGAGGGGTCTTGGCCCTGTGCCAAGTCCGCCATATTGAATTGGCATGGTGC
CAATAATGGCGGCCATATTGGCTATATGCCAGGATCAATATATAGGCAATATCCAATATGGCCCTATGCC
AATATGGCTATTGGCCAGGTTCAATACTATGTATTGGCCCTATGCCATATAGTATTCCATATATGGGTTT
TCCTATTGACGTAGATAGCCCCTCCCAATGGGCGGTCCCATATACCATATATGGGGCTTCCTAATACCGC
CCATAGCCACTCCCCCATTGACGTCAATGGTCTCTATATATGGTCTTTCCTATTGACGTCATATGGGCGG
TCCTATTGACGTATATGGCGCCTCCCCCATTGACGTCAATTACGGTAAATGGCCCGCCTGGCTCAATGCC
CATTGACGTCAATAGGACCACCCACCATTGACGTCAATGGGATGGCTCATTGCCCATTCATATCCGTTCT
CACGCCCCCTATTGACGTCAATGACGGTAAATGGCCCACTTGGCAGTACATCAATATCTATTAATAGTAA
CTTGGCAAGTACATTACTATTGGAAGTACGCCAGGGTACATTGGCAGTACTCCCATTGACGTCAATGGCG
GTAAATGGCCCGCGATGGCTGCCAAGTACATCCCCATTGACGTCAATGGGGAGGGGCAATGACGCAAATG
GGCGTTCCATTGACGTAAATGGGCGGTAGGCGTGCCTAATGGGAGGTCTATATAAGCAATGCTCGTTTAG
GGAAC
